Addgene plasmid #143582: TFORF2269
Purpose: Lentiviral vector for overexpressing transcription factor ORFs with unique 24-bp barcodes. Barcodes facilitate identification of transcription factors in pooled screens.
Depositing lab: Feng Zhang. Depositing organization: Broad Institute. Publication: A transcription factor atlas of directed differentiation. Joung J, Ma S, Tay T, Geiger-Schuller KR, Kirchgatterer PC, Verdine VK, Guo B, Arias-Garcia MA, Allen WE, Singh A, Kuksenko O, Abudayyeh OO, Gootenberg JS, Fu Z, Macrae RK, Buenrostro JD, Regev A, Zhang F. Cell. 2023 Jan 5;186(1):209-229.e26. doi: 10.1016/j.cell.2022.11.026. PubMed 36608654.
Backbone
  Vector backbone: pLX_TRC317
  Backbone manufacturer: Broad Institute Genetic Perturbation Platform
  Backbone size w/o insert (bp): 8264
  Vector type: Mammalian Expression, Lentiviral
  Selectable markers: Puromycin
Growth in bacteria
  Bacterial resistance: Ampicillin, 100 μg/mL
  Growth temperature: 37°C
  Growth strain: NEB Stable
  Copy number: High Copy
Gene/Insert
  Gene/Insert name: ZNF701
  Species: H. sapiens (human)
  Insert size (bp): 1499
  Entrez Gene: ZNF701
  Promoter: EF1a
  Cloning method: Unknown
  Sequencing primers: 5′ GGGTGGAGACTGAAGTTAGGCCAG; 3′ CACATAGCGTAAAAGGAGCAACATAG
Terms and licenses: Academic/Nonprofit Terms; Industry Terms: Not Available to Industry
Depositor comments: NM_018260,ENST00000391785 . The transcription factor ORF portion of this plasmid was synthesized by Genewiz. Please test multiple small colonies in case of plasmid recombination. To make this collection available in a timely manner, a portion of this collection was not fully sequenced by Addgene. If an Addgene verified full plasmid sequence is not available, please contact us prior to placing an order to request the full sequence.
How to cite: TFORF2269 was a gift from Feng Zhang (Addgene plasmid # 143582 ; http://n2t.net/addgene:143582 ; RRID:Addgene_143582)
