[The description below was written by a language model from this plasmid's Addgene catalogue record and pLannotate feature annotations shown in this document.]
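Description:
TFORF2269 is a lentiviral mammalian expression plasmid built on the pLX_TRC317 backbone. It belongs to a barcoded library of transcription factor open reading frames and carries the human zinc-finger gene ZNF701. The ORF, a synthesized insert of about 1.5 kb, is driven by the strong constitutive EF-1α promoter and followed by a WPRE, which enhances transcript stability and expression. The automated annotation matches only the first ~900 nt downstream of the promoter to ZNF701. This is shorter than the catalogued insert, so the rest of the ORF is simply not called in the feature table. According to the catalogue purpose, each library member carries a unique 24-bp barcode, but the table does not annotate it or show its position. A short U6 promoter fragment sits between the ORF region and the WPRE; the record does not explain its function.

The viral framework is third-generation in style. An RSV promoter drives a truncated HIV-1 5' LTR, followed by the Ψ packaging signal with a partial gag sequence, the RRE for Rev-dependent export, a cPPT/CTS, and a self-inactivating ΔU3 3' LTR with an SV40 polyadenylation signal beyond it. Within the proviral region, an SV40 promoter/origin drives puromycin N-acetyltransferase, which allows selection of transduced cells. In bacteria, the plasmid is maintained by a high-copy ColE1/pUC origin and ampicillin resistance, and an f1 origin is also present. The depositor warns that the plasmid may recombine during propagation.

The construct is intended for overexpressing ZNF701 in mammalian cells, alone or in pooled screens. In pooled screens, barcode readout identifies which transcription factor each cell received, as in directed-differentiation studies.
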