Features (pLannotate 1.2.2; 31 found; start..end, strand, type, name):
      1..1179    +  promoter       EF-1α promoter: strong constitutive promoter for human elongation factor EF-1α
   1169..2068    +  CDS            ZNF701 (fragment): ZN701_HUMAN - Experimental evidence at protein level: Swiss-Prot protein existence level 1. May be involved in transcriptional regulation. From Homo sapiens (Human).
   2606..2659    +  promoter       U6 promoter (fragment): RNA polymerase III promoter for human U6 snRNA
   2701..3289    +  misc_feature   WPRE: woodchuck hepatitis virus posttranscriptional regulatory element
   3340..3359    +  misc_feature   cPPT/CTS (fragment): central polypurine tract and central termination sequence of HIV-1
   3361..3594    +  LTR            3' LTR (ΔU3): self-inactivating 3' long terminal repeat (LTR) from HIV-1
   3672..3793    +  polyA_signal   SV40 poly(A) signal: SV40 polyadenylation signal
   3833..3968    +  rep_origin     SV40 ori: SV40 origin of replication
   3989..4007    -  promoter       T7 promoter: promoter for bacteriophage T7 RNA polymerase
   4015..4170    +  CDS            lacZα (fragment): LacZα fragment of β-galactosidase; lacZ fragment
   4175..4603    +  rep_origin     f1 ori (sequence partly withheld): f1 bacteriophage origin of replication; arrow indicates direction of (+) strand synthesis
   4656..4760    +  promoter       AmpR promoter: bla
   4761..5621    +  CDS            AmpR: β-lactamase; bla; confers resistance to ampicillin, carbenicillin, and related antibiotics
   5792..6380    +  rep_origin     ori: high-copy-number ColE1/pMB1/pBR322/pUC origin of replication
   6563..6655    +  CDS            lacI (fragment): lac repressor; lacI; The lac repressor binds to the lac operator to inhibit transcription in E. coli. This inhibition can be relieved by adding lactose or isopropyl-β-D-thiogalactopyranoside (IPTG).
   6668..6689    +  protein_bind   CAP binding site: CAP binding activates transcription in the presence of cAMP. E. coli catabolite activator protein
   6704..6734    +  promoter       lac promoter: promoter for the E. coli lac operon
   6742..6758    +  protein_bind   lac operator: The lac repressor binds to the lac operator to inhibit transcription in E. coli. This inhibition can be relieved by adding lactose or isopropyl-β-D-thiogalactopyranoside (IPTG). lac repressor encoded by lacI
   6803..6821    +  promoter       T3 promoter: promoter for bacteriophage T3 RNA polymerase
   6849..7075    +  promoter       RSV promoter: Rous sarcoma virus enhancer/promoter
   7076..7256    +  LTR            5' LTR (truncated): truncated 5' long terminal repeat (LTR) from HIV-1
   7303..7428    +  misc_feature   HIV-1 Ψ: packaging signal of human immunodeficiency virus type 1
   7412..7775    +  CDS            HIV-1 gag (fragment): gag protein from human immunodeficiency virus 1; gag
   7921..8154    +  misc_feature   RRE: The Rev response element (RRE) of HIV-1 allows for Rev-dependent mRNA export from the nucleus to the cytoplasm.
   8531..8557    +  CDS            Rev (fragment): human immunodeficiency virus 1 (HIV-1) Rev protein; rev; enhances nuclear export of unspliced and incompletely spliced viral mRNAs
   8564..8587    +  promoter       SV40 promoter (fragment): SV40 early promoter
   8588..8659    +  promoter       SV40 promoter (fragment): SV40 enhancer and early promoter
   8683..8818    +  rep_origin     SV40 ori: SV40 origin of replication
   8864..9460    +  CDS            PuroR (fragment): puromycin N-acetyltransferase; pac from Streptomyces; confers resistance to puromycin
   9509..9626    +  misc_feature   cPPT/CTS: central polypurine tract and central termination sequence of HIV-1
   9691..9757    +  CDS            small t antigen (fragment): SV40 (simian virus 40) small t antigen
>Addgene plasmid #143582 | TFORF2269 | addgene full sequence | sequence record 338754 | Addgene NGS Result
GGCTCCGGTGCCCGTCAGTGGGCAGAGCGCACATCGCCCACAGTCCCCGAGAAGTTGGGGGGAGGGGTCG
GCAATTGAACCGGTGCCTAGAGAAGGTGGCGCGGGGTAAACTGGGAAAGTGATGTCGTGTACTGGCTCCG
CCTTTTTCCCGAGGGTGGGGGAGAACCGTATATAAGTGCAGTAGTCGCCGTGAACGTTCTTTTTCGCAAC
GGGTTTGCCGCCAGAACACAGGTAAGTGCCGTGTGTGGTTCCCGCGGGCCTGGCCTCTTTACGGGTTATG
GCCCTTGCGTGCCTTGAATTACTTCCACCTGGCTGCAGTACGTGATTCTTGATCCCGAGCTTCGGGTTGG
AAGTGGGTGGGAGAGTTCGAGGCCTTGCGCTTAAGGAGCCCCTTCGCCTCGTGCTTGAGTTGAGGCCTGG
CCTGGGCGCTGGGGCCGCCGCGTGCGAATCTGGTGGCACCTTCGCGCCTGTCTCGCTGCTTTCGATAAGT
CTCTAGCCATTTAAAATTTTTGATGACCTGCTGCGACGCTTTTTTTCTGGCAAGATAGTCTTGTAAATGC
GGGCCAAGATCTGCACACTGGTATTTCGGTTTTTGGGGCCGCGGGCGGCGACGGGGCCCGTGCGTCCCAG
CGCACATGTTCGGCGAGGCGGGGCCTGCGAGCGCGGCCACCGAGAATCGGACGGGGGTAGTCTCAAGCTG
GCCGGCCTGCTCTGGTGCCTGGCCTCGCGCCGCCGTGTATCGCCCCGCCCTGGGCGGCAAGGCTGGCCCG
GTCGGCACCAGTTGCGTGAGCGGAAAGATGGCCGCTTCCCGGCCCTGCTGCAGGGAGCTCAAAATGGAGG
ACGCGGCGCTCGGGAGAGCGGGCGGGTGAGTCACCCACACAAAGGAAAAGGGCCTTTCCGTCCTCAGCCG
TCGCTTCATGTGACTCCACGGAGTACCGGGCGCCGTCCAGGCACCTCGATTAGTTCTCGAGCTTTTGGAG
TACGTCGTCTTTAGGTTGGGGGGAGGGGTTTTATGCGATGGAGTTTCCCCACACTGAGTGGGTGGAGACT
GAAGTTAGGCCAGCTTGGCACTTGATGTAATTCTCCTTGGAATTTGCCCTTTTTGAGTTTGGATCTTGGT
TCATTCTCAAGCCTCAGACAGTGGTTCAAAGTTTTTTTCTTCCATTTCAGGTGTCGTGAGGCTAGCACCG
CCACCATGGCTCTTCTTCAGGGTCTACTGACATTCAGGGATGTGGCCATAGAATTCTCTCAGGAGGAGTG
GAAATGCCTGGACCCTGCTCAGAGGACTCTATACAGAGACGTGATGCTGGAGAATTATAGGAACCTGGTC
TCCCTGGATACCTCTTCCAAATGCATGATGAAGATGTTCTCATCAACAGGACAAGGCAATACAGAAGTGG
TCCACACAGGGACATTGCAAATACATGCAAGTCATCACATTGGAGATACTTGCTTCCAGGAAATTGAGAA
AGATATTCATGACTTTGTGTTTCAGTGGCAAGAAAATGAAACAAATGGCCATGAAGCACTCATGACAAAA
ACCAAAAAGTTGATGAGTAGTACAGAGCGACATGATCAAAGGCATGCTGGAAACAAACCTATTAAAAATG
AGCTTGGATCAAGCTTTCATTCGCATCTGCCTGAAGTGCACATATTTCACCCCGAAGGGAAAATTGGTAA
TCAAGTTGAGAAGGCTATCAACGATGCTTTCTCAGTTTCAGCATCCCAACGAATTTCCTGTAGGCCAAAA
ACTCGTATTTCTAATAAGTATAGGAATAATTTCCTCCAGTCTTCATTACTCACACAAAAACGGGAAGTAC
ACACAAGAGAAAAATCTTTCCAACGTAATGAGAGTGGCAAAGCCTTTAATGGTAGCTCACTCTTAAAAAA
ACATCAGATAATCCATTTAGGAGACAAACAGTATAAATGTGATGTATGCGGCAAGGACTTTCATCAGAAG
CGATACCTTGCATGCCATAGATGTCACACTGGTGAGAATCCTTACACGTGTAATGAGTGTGGCAAGACAT
TCAGTCACAATTCAGCCCTGTTAGTTCACAAGGCAATTCATACTGGAGAGAAACCTTACAAGTGTAATGA
ATGTGGCAAGGTTTTTAATCAACAATCAAACCTTGCACGTCATCATAGAGTTCATACTGGAGAGAAACCT
TACAAATGTGAAGAATGTGACAAAGTTTTCAGTCGCAAATCACACCTTGAAAGACATAGGAGAATTCACA
CTGGAGAGAAACCATACAAATGTAAGGTTTGTGACAAGGCTTTCAGACGTGATTCACACCTGGCACAACA
TACTGTAATTCACACTGGAGAGAAACCTTACAAGTGTAATGAGTGTGGCAAGACCTTTGTTCAAAATTCA
TCTCTTGTAATGCATAAGGTCATTCATACTGGAGAGAAACGTTACAAGTGTAATGAATGTGGCAAGGTTT
TTAATCACAAATCAAACCTTGCATGTCATCGTAGACTTCATACTGGAGAGAAACCTTACAAGTGTAATGA
ATGTGGCAAGGTTTTTAATCGAAAATCAAACCTTGAACGTCATCATAGACTTCATACTGGAAAGAAATCT
TAGTAATGAACTAGTCCGTAACTTGAAAGTATTTCGATTTCTTGGCTTTATATATCTTGTGGAAAGGACG
AGTGATAGGAGAAACTTTACTGGTAACGCGTTAAGTCGACAATCAACCTCTGGATTACAAAATTTGTGAA
AGATTGACTGGTATTCTTAACTATGTTGCTCCTTTTACGCTATGTGGATACGCTGCTTTAATGCCTTTGT
ATCATGCTATTGCTTCCCGTATGGCTTTCATTTTCTCCTCCTTGTATAAATCCTGGTTGCTGTCTCTTTA
TGAGGAGTTGTGGCCCGTTGTCAGGCAACGTGGCGTGGTGTGCACTGTGTTTGCTGACGCAACCCCCACT
GGTTGGGGCATTGCCACCACCTGTCAGCTCCTTTCCGGGACTTTCGCTTTCCCCCTCCCTATTGCCACGG
CGGAACTCATCGCCGCCTGCCTTGCCCGCTGCTGGACAGGGGCTCGGCTGTTGGGCACTGACAATTCCGT
GGTGTTGTCGGGGAAATCATCGTCCTTTCCTTGGCTGCTCGCCTGTGTTGCCACCTGGATTCTGCGCGGG
ACGTCCTTCTGCTACGTCCCTTCGGCCCTCAATCCAGCGGACCTTCCTTCCCGCGGCCTGCTGCCGGCTC
TGCGGCCTCTTCCGCGTCTTCGCCTTCGCCCTCAGACGAGTCGGATCTCCCTTTGGGCCGCCTCCCCGCG
TCGACTTTAAGACCAATGACTTACAAGGCAGCTGTAGATCTTAGCCACTTTTTAAAAGAAAAGGGGGGAC
TGGAAGGGCTAATTCACTCCCAACGAAGACAAGATCTGCTTTTTGCTTGTACTGGGTCTCTCTGGTTAGA
CCAGATCTGAGCCTGGGAGCTCTCTGGCTAACTAGGGAACCCACTGCTTAAGCCTCAATAAAGCTTGCCT
TGAGTGCTTCAAGTAGTGTGTGCCCGTCTGTTGTGTGACTCTGGTAACTAGAGATCCCTCAGACCCTTTT
AGTCAGTGTGGAAAATCTCTAGCAGTACGTATAGTAGTTCATGTCATCTTATTATTCAGTATTTATAACT
TGCAAAGAAATGAATATCAGAGAGTGAGAGGAACTTGTTTATTGCAGCTTATAATGGTTACAAATAAAGC
AATAGCATCACAAATTTCACAAATAAAGCATTTTTTTCACTGCATTCTAGTTGTGGTTTGTCCAAACTCA
TCAATGTATCTTATCATGTCTGGCTCTAGCTATCCCGCCCCTAACTCCGCCCATCCCGCCCCTAACTCCG
CCCAGTTCCGCCCATTCTCCGCCCCATGGCTGACTAATTTTTTTTATTTATGCAGAGGCCGAGGCCGCCT
CGGCCTCTGAGCTATTCCAGAAGTAGTGAGGAGGCTTTTTTGGAGGCCTAGGGACGTACCCAATTCGCCC
TATAGTGAGTCGTATTACGCGCGCTCACTGGCCGTCGTTTTACAACGTCGTGACTGGGAAAACCCTGGCG
TTACCCAACTTAATCGCCTTGCAGCACATCCCCCTTTCGCCAGCTGGCGTAATAGCGAAGAGGCCCGCAC
CGATCGCCCTTCCCAACAGTTGCGCAGCCTGAATGGCGAATGGG
[124 nt withheld, positions 4175-4298]
C
[91 nt withheld, positions 4300-4390]
A
[49 nt withheld, positions 4392-4440]
CCTTTGACGTTGGAGTCCACGTTCTTT
[37 nt withheld, positions 4468-4504]
ACCCTATCTCGGTCTATTCTTTTGATTTATAAGGGATTTTGCCGATTTCGGCCTATTGGTTAAAAAATGA
GCTGATTTAACAAAAATTTAACGCGAATTTTAACAAAATATTAACGCTTACAATTTAGGTGGCACTTTTC
GGGGAAATGTGCGCGGAACCCCTATTTGTTTATTTTTCTAAATACATTCAAATATGTATCCGCTCATGAG
ACAATAACCCTGATAAATGCTTCAATAATATTGAAAAAGGAAGAGTATGAGTATTCAACATTTCCGTGTC
GCCCTTATTCCCTTTTTTGCGGCATTTTGCCTTCCTGTTTTTGCTCACCCAGAAACGCTGGTGAAAGTAA
AAGATGCTGAAGATCAGTTGGGTGCACGAGTGGGTTACATCGAACTGGATCTCAACAGCGGTAAGATCCT
TGAGAGTTTTCGCCCCGAAGAACGTTTTCCAATGATGAGCACTTTTAAAGTTCTGCTATGTGGCGCGGTA
TTATCCCGTATTGACGCCGGGCAAGAGCAACTCGGTCGCCGCATACACTATTCTCAGAATGACTTGGTTG
AGTACTCACCAGTCACAGAAAAGCATCTTACGGATGGCATGACAGTAAGAGAATTATGCAGTGCTGCCAT
AACCATGAGTGATAACACTGCGGCCAACTTACTTCTGACAACGATCGGAGGACCGAAGGAGCTAACCGCT
TTTTTGCACAACATGGGGGATCATGTAACTCGCCTTGATCGTTGGGAACCGGAGCTGAATGAAGCCATAC
CAAACGACGAGCGTGACACCACGATGCCTGTAGCAATGGCAACAACGTTGCGCAAACTATTAACTGGCGA
ACTACTTACTCTAGCTTCCCGGCAACAATTAATAGACTGGATGGAGGCGGATAAAGTTGCAGGACCACTT
CTGCGCTCGGCCCTTCCGGCTGGCTGGTTTATTGCTGATAAATCTGGAGCCGGTGAGCGTGGGTCTCGCG
GTATCATTGCAGCACTGGGGCCAGATGGTAAGCCCTCCCGTATCGTAGTTATCTACACGACGGGGAGTCA
GGCAACTATGGATGAACGAAATAGACAGATCGCTGAGATAGGTGCCTCACTGATTAAGCATTGGTAACTG
TCAGACCAAGTTTACTCATATATACTTTAGATTGATTTAAAACTTCATTTTTAATTTAAAAGGATCTAGG
TGAAGATCCTTTTTGATAATCTCATGACCAAAATCCCTTAACGTGAGTTTTCGTTCCACTGAGCGTCAGA
CCCCGTAGAAAAGATCAAAGGATCTTCTTGAGATCCTTTTTTTCTGCGCGTAATCTGCTGCTTGCAAACA
AAAAAACCACCGCTACCAGCGGTGGTTTGTTTGCCGGATCAAGAGCTACCAACTCTTTTTCCGAAGGTAA
CTGGCTTCAGCAGAGCGCAGATACCAAATACTGTTCTTCTAGTGTAGCCGTAGTTAGGCCACCACTTCAA
GAACTCTGTAGCACCGCCTACATACCTCGCTCTGCTAATCCTGTTACCAGTGGCTGCTGCCAGTGGCGAT
AAGTCGTGTCTTACCGGGTTGGACTCAAGACGATAGTTACCGGATAAGGCGCAGCGGTCGGGCTGAACGG
GGGGTTCGTGCACACAGCCCAGCTTGGAGCGAACGACCTACACCGAACTGAGATACCTACAGCGTGAGCT
ATGAGAAAGCGCCACGCTTCCCGAAGGGAGAAAGGCGGACAGGTATCCGGTAAGCGGCAGGGTCGGAACA
GGAGAGCGCACGAGGGAGCTTCCAGGGGGAAACGCCTGGTATCTTTATAGTCCTGTCGGGTTTCGCCACC
TCTGACTTGAGCGTCGATTTTTGTGATGCTCGTCAGGGGGGCGGAGCCTATGGAAAAACGCCAGCAACGC
GGCCTTTTTACGGTTCCTGGCCTTTTGCTGGCCTTTTGCTCACATGTTCTTTCCTGCGTTATCCCCTGAT
TCTGTGGATAACCGTATTACCGCCTTTGAGTGAGCTGATACCGCTCGCCGCAGCCGAACGACCGAGCGCA
GCGAGTCAGTGAGCGAGGAAGCGGAAGAGCGCCCAATACGCAAACCGCCTCTCCCCGCGCGTTGGCCGAT
TCATTAATGCAGCTGGCACGACAGGTTTCCCGACTGGAAAGCGGGCAGTGAGCGCAACGCAATTAATGTG
AGTTAGCTCACTCATTAGGCACCCCAGGCTTTACACTTTATGCTTCCGGCTCGTATGTTGTGTGGAATTG
TGAGCGGATAACAATTTCACACAGGAAACAGCTATGACCATGATTACGCCAAGCGCGCAATTAACCCTCA
CTAAAGGGAACAAAAGCTGGAGCTGCAAGCTTAATGTAGTCTTATGCAATACTCTTGTAGTCTTGCAACA
TGGTAACGATGAGTTAGCAACATGCCTTACAAGGAGAGAAAAAGCACCGTGCATGCCGATTGGTGGAAGT
AAGGTGGTACGATCGTGCCTTATTAGGAAGGCAACAGACGGGTCTGACATGGATTGGACGAACCACTGAA
TTGCCGCATTGCAGAGATATTGTATTTAAGTGCCTAGCTCGATACATAAACGGGTCTCTCTGGTTAGACC
AGATCTGAGCCTGGGAGCTCTCTGGCTAACTAGGGAACCCACTGCTTAAGCCTCAATAAAGCTTGCCTTG
AGTGCTTCAAGTAGTGTGTGCCCGTCTGTTGTGTGACTCTGGTAACTAGAGATCCCTCAGACCCTTTTAG
TCAGTGTGGAAAATCTCTAGCAGTGGCGCCCGAACAGGGACTTGAAAGCGAAAGGGAAACCAGAGGAGCT
CTCTCGACGCAGGACTCGGCTTGCTGAAGCGCGCACGGCAAGAGGCGAGGGGCGGCGACTGGTGAGTACG
CCAAAAATTTTGACTAGCGGAGGCTAGAAGGAGAGAGATGGGTGCGAGAGCGTCAGTATTAAGCGGGGGA
GAATTAGATCGCGATGGGAAAAAATTCGGTTAAGGCCAGGGGGAAAGAAAAAATATAAATTAAAACATAT
AGTATGGGCAAGCAGGGAGCTAGAACGATTCGCAGTTAATCCTGGCCTGTTAGAAACATCAGAAGGCTGT
AGACAAATACTGGGACAGCTACAACCATCCCTTCAGACAGGATCAGAAGAACTTAGATCATTATATAATA
CAGTAGCAACCCTCTATTGTGTGCATCAAAGGATAGAGATAAAAGACACCAAGGAAGCTTTAGACAAGAT
AGAGGAAGAGCAAAACAAAAGTAAGACCACCGCACAGCAAGCGGCCGCTGATCTTCAGACCTGGAGGAGG
AGATATGAGGGACAATTGGAGAAGTGAATTATATAAATATAAAGTAGTAAAAATTGAACCATTAGGAGTA
GCACCCACCAAGGCAAAGAGAAGAGTGGTGCAGAGAGAAAAAAGAGCAGTGGGAATAGGAGCTTTGTTCC
TTGGGTTCTTGGGAGCAGCAGGAAGCACTATGGGCGCAGCGTCAATGACGCTGACGGTACAGGCCAGACA
ATTATTGTCTGGTATAGTGCAGCAGCAGAACAATTTGCTGAGGGCTATTGAGGCGCAACAGCATCTGTTG
CAACTCACAGTCTGGGGCATCAAGCAGCTCCAGGCAAGAATCCTGGCTGTGGAAAGATACCTAAAGGATC
AACAGCTCCTGGGGATTTGGGGTTGCTCTGGAAAACTCATTTGCACCACTGCTGTGCCTTGGAATGCTAG
TTGGAGTAATAAATCTCTGGAACAGATTTGGAATCACACGACCTGGATGGAGTGGGACAGAGAAATTAAC
AATTACACAAGCTTAATACACTCCTTAATTGAAGAATCGCAAAACCAGCAAGAAAAGAATGAACAAGAAT
TATTGGAATTAGATAAATGGGCAAGTTTGTGGAATTGGTTTAACATAACAAATTGGCTGTGGTATATAAA
ATTATTCATAATGATAGTAGGAGGCTTGGTAGGTTTAAGAATAGTTTTTGCTGTACTTTCTATAGTGAAT
AGAGTTAGGCAGGGATATTCACCATTATCGTTTCAGACCCACCTCCCAACCCCGAGGGGACCCATGCATT
GCATCTCAATTAGTCAGCAACCAGGTGTGGAAAGTCCCCAGGCTCCCCAGCAGGCAGAAGTATGCAAAGC
ATGCGTCTCAATTAGTCAGCAACCATAGTCCCGCCCCTAACTCCGCCCATCCCGCCCCTAACTCCGCCCA
GTTCCGCCCATTCTCCGCCCCATGGCTGACTAATTTTTTTTATTTATGCAGAGGCCGAGGCCGCCTCGGC
CTCTGAGCTATTCCAGAAGTAGTGAGGAGGCTTTTTTGGAGGCCTAGGCTTTTGCAAAAAGCTTTCTAGA
GGTACCACCGGAGCTTACCATGACCGAGTACAAGCCCACGGTGCGCCTCGCCACCCGCGACGACGTCCCC
AGGGCCGTACGCACCCTCGCCGCCGCGTTCGCCGACTACCCCGCCACGCGCCACACCGTCGATCCGGACC
GCCACATCGAGCGGGTCACCGAGCTGCAAGAACTCTTCCTCACGCGCGTCGGGCTCGACATCGGCAAGGT
GTGGGTCGCGGACGACGGCGCCGCCGTGGCGGTCTGGACCACGCCGGAGAGCGTCGAAGCGGGGGCGGTG
TTCGCCGAGATCGGCCCGCGCATGGCCGAGTTGAGCGGTTCCCGGCTGGCCGCGCAGCAACAGATGGAAG
GCCTCCTGGCGCCGCACCGGCCCAAGGAGCCCGCGTGGTTCCTGGCCACCGTCGGCGTCTCGCCCGACCA
CCAGGGCAAGGGTCTGGGCAGCGCCGTCGTGCTCCCCGGAGTGGAGGCGGCCGAGCGCGCCGGGGTGCCC
GCCTTCCTGGAGACCTCCGCGCCCCGCAACCTCCCCTTCTACGAGCGGCTCGGCTTCACCGTCACCGCCG
ACGTCGAGGTGCCCGAAGGACCGCGCACCTGGTGCATGACCCGCAAGCCCGGTGCCAGTTAACGAATTCT
AGATCTTGAGACAAATGGCAGTATTCATCCACAATTTTAAAAGAAAAGGGGGGATTGGGGGGTACAGTGC
AGGGGAAAGAATAGTAGACATAATAGCAACAGACATACAAACTAAAGAATTACAAAAACAAATTACAAAA
ATTCAAAATTTTCGGGTTTATTACAGGGACAGCAGAGATCCACTTTGGCGCCGGCTCGAGGCCTGCAGGT
GCAAAGATGGATAAAGTTTTAAACAGAGAGGAATCTTTGCAGCTAATGGACCTTCTAGGTCTTGAAAGGA
GTGGGAATT
