>Addgene plasmid #143582 | TFORF2269 | depositor partial sequence | sequence record 282876 | Insert
ACCGCCACCATGGCTCTTCTTCAGGGTCTACTGACATTCAGGGATGTGGCCATAGAATTCTCTCAGGAGG
AGTGGAAATGCCTGGACCCTGCTCAGAGGACTCTATACAGAGACGTGATGCTGGAGAATTATAGGAACCT
GGTCTCCCTGGATACCTCTTCCAAATGCATGATGAAGATGTTCTCATCAACAGGACAAGGCAATACAGAA
GTGGTCCACACAGGGACATTGCAAATACATGCAAGTCATCACATTGGAGATACTTGCTTCCAGGAAATTG
AGAAAGATATTCATGACTTTGTGTTTCAGTGGCAAGAAAATGAAACAAATGGCCATGAAGCACTCATGAC
AAAAACCAAAAAGTTGATGAGTAGTACAGAGCGACATGATCAAAGGCATGCTGGAAACAAACCTATTAAA
AATGAGCTTGGATCAAGCTTTCATTCGCATCTGCCTGAAGTGCACATATTTCACCCCGAAGGGAAAATTG
GTAATCAAGTTGAGAAGGCTATCAACGATGCTTTCTCAGTTTCAGCATCCCAACGAATTTCCTGTAGGCC
AAAAACTCGTATTTCTAATAAGTATAGGAATAATTTCCTCCAGTCTTCATTACTCACACAAAAACGGGAA
GTACACACAAGAGAAAAATCTTTCCAACGTAATGAGAGTGGCAAAGCCTTTAATGGTAGCTCACTCTTAA
AAAAACATCAGATAATCCATTTAGGAGACAAACAGTATAAATGTGATGTATGCGGCAAGGACTTTCATCA
GAAGCGATACCTTGCATGCCATAGATGTCACACTGGTGAGAATCCTTACACGTGTAATGAGTGTGGCAAG
ACATTCAGTCACAATTCAGCCCTGTTAGTTCACAAGGCAATTCATACTGGAGAGAAACCTTACAAGTGTA
ATGAATGTGGCAAGGTTTTTAATCAACAATCAAACCTTGCACGTCATCATAGAGTTCATACTGGAGAGAA
ACCTTACAAATGTGAAGAATGTGACAAAGTTTTCAGTCGCAAATCACACCTTGAAAGACATAGGAGAATT
CACACTGGAGAGAAACCATACAAATGTAAGGTTTGTGACAAGGCTTTCAGACGTGATTCACACCTGGCAC
AACATACTGTAATTCACACTGGAGAGAAACCTTACAAGTGTAATGAGTGTGGCAAGACCTTTGTTCAAAA
TTCATCTCTTGTAATGCATAAGGTCATTCATACTGGAGAGAAACGTTACAAGTGTAATGAATGTGGCAAG
GTTTTTAATCACAAATCAAACCTTGCATGTCATCGTAGACTTCATACTGGAGAGAAACCTTACAAGTGTA
ATGAATGTGGCAAGGTTTTTAATCGAAAATCAAACCTTGAACGTCATCATAGACTTCATACTGGAAAGAA
ATCTTAGTAATGAACTAGTCCGTAACTTGAAAGTATTTCGATTTCTTGGCTTTATATATCTTGTGGAAAG
GACGAGTGATAGGAGAAACTTTACTGGTA
