>Addgene plasmid #143582 | TFORF2269 | depositor partial sequence | sequence record 282877 | Barcode
GTGATAGGAGAAACTTTACTGGTA
